Addgene plasmid #211878: pGS382_tdTomato-16xGCN4-T2A-BSD Lenti
Purpose: 16xGCN4pep transgene expression
Depositing lab: Iain Cheeseman. Depositing organization: Whitehead Institute for Biomedical Research.
Backbone
  Vector backbone: pLenti
  Vector type: Lentiviral
  Selectable markers: Blasticidin
Growth in bacteria
  Bacterial resistance: Ampicillin, 100 μg/mL
  Growth temperature: 37°C
  Growth strain: NEB Stable
  Copy number: High Copy
Gene/Insert
  Gene/Insert name: 16xGCN4pep
  Species: Synthetic
  Mutation: N/A
  Cloning method: Restriction Enzyme; 5′ cloning site Unknown (unknown if destroyed)
Terms and licenses: Academic/Nonprofit Terms; Industry Terms: Not Available to Industry
How to cite: pGS382_tdTomato-16xGCN4-T2A-BSD Lenti was a gift from Iain Cheeseman (Addgene plasmid # 211878 ; http://n2t.net/addgene:211878 ; RRID:Addgene_211878)
