[The description below was written by a language model from this plasmid's Addgene catalogue record and pLannotate feature annotations shown in this document.]
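Description:
pGS382_tdTomato-16xGCN4-T2A-BSD Lenti is a lentiviral transfer plasmid built on a pLenti backbone for stable expression of a synthetic 16xGCN4 peptide array in mammalian cells. It is maintained in E. coli through a high-copy ColE1/pUC-type origin with ampicillin selection (AmpR); an f1 origin, an SV40 origin and residual lac/lacZα, T3 and T7 elements are also carried in the backbone. The viral portion has a third-generation, self-inactivating layout: an RSV promoter drives a truncated HIV-1 5' LTR, followed by the Ψ packaging signal with a gag fragment, the Rev response element for Rev-dependent export of genomic RNA, and the cPPT/CTS. It closes with a WPRE, which enhances transcript expression, a ΔU3 3' LTR and an SV40 polyadenylation signal. A partial U6 promoter is annotated upstream of the cPPT, but no associated small RNA cassette is recorded.

The payload is expressed from an EF-1α core promoter. It opens with the tandem-dimer orange-red fluorescent protein tdTomato, followed by a short linker region containing an S-Tag, and then the repeated GCN4 epitope array. The annotation tool picks up only a few of the repeats (v1 and v4 matches), and small capTEV and GST hits in this region are probably incidental. According to the plasmid name, a T2A self-cleaving peptide then separates the fusion from blasticidin S deaminase, although T2A itself is not annotated. One transcript would therefore yield both the fluorescent GCN4-tagged protein and blasticidin resistance for selecting transduced cells. GCN4 peptide arrays of this kind are bound by scFv fusion proteins in SunTag-style systems, allowing many copies of a binder to be recruited to one scaffold. The record states the purpose only as 16xGCN4pep transgene expression.
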