Features (pLannotate 1.2.2; 35 found; start..end, strand, type, name):
    100..121     +  protein_bind   CAP binding site: CAP binding activates transcription in the presence of cAMP. E. coli catabolite activator protein
    136..166     +  promoter       lac promoter: promoter for the E. coli lac operon
    174..190     +  protein_bind   lac operator: The lac repressor binds to the lac operator to inhibit transcription in E. coli. This inhibition can be relieved by adding lactose or isopropyl-β-D-thiogalactopyranoside (IPTG). lac repressor encoded by lacI
    235..253     +  promoter       T3 promoter: promoter for bacteriophage T3 RNA polymerase
    281..507     +  promoter       RSV promoter: Rous sarcoma virus enhancer/promoter
    508..688     +  LTR            5' LTR (truncated): truncated 5' long terminal repeat (LTR) from HIV-1
    735..860     +  misc_feature   HIV-1 Ψ: packaging signal of human immunodeficiency virus type 1
    844..1182    +  CDS            HIV-1 gag (fragment): gag protein from human immunodeficiency virus 1; gag
   1357..1590    +  misc_feature   RRE: The Rev response element (RRE) of HIV-1 allows for Rev-dependent mRNA export from the nucleus to the cytoplasm.
   1967..1993    +  CDS            Rev (fragment): human immunodeficiency virus 1 (HIV-1) Rev protein; rev; enhances nuclear export of unspliced and incompletely spliced viral mRNAs
   1997..2177    +  promoter       U6 promoter (fragment): RNA polymerase III promoter for human U6 snRNA
   2218..2335    +  misc_feature   cPPT/CTS: central polypurine tract and central termination sequence of HIV-1
   2407..2618    +  promoter       EF-1α core promoter: core promoter for human elongation factor EF-1α
   2651..4078    +  CDS            tdTomato: tdTomato is a basic (constitutively fluorescent) orange fluorescent protein published in 2004, derived from Discosoma sp.. It is reported to be a somewhat slowly-maturing tandem dimer with low acid sensitivity.
   4105..4123    +  misc_feature   MCS (fragment): pBluescript multiple cloning site
   4124..4143    +  CDS            capTEV™ (fragment): composite tag for in vivo biotinylation, TEV protease cleavage, and 6xHis tagging
   4157..4201    +  CDS            S-Tag: affinity and epitope tag derived from pancreatic ribonuclease A
   4238..4303    +  CDS            GCN4 (fragment): GCN4_YEAST - Also known as AAS101 From Saccharomyces cerevisiae (strain ATCC 204508 / S288c) (Baker's yeast).
   4400..4465    +  CDS            GCN4_v1: GCN4 peptide that allows binding to an scFv-GFP fusion protein (Tanenbaum et al., 2014)
   5138..5163    +  CDS            GCN4_v1 (fragment): GCN4 peptide that allows binding to an scFv-GFP fusion protein (Tanenbaum et al., 2014)
   5210..5232    +  CDS            GST (fragment): glutathione S-transferase from Schistosoma japonicum
   5267..5308    +  CDS            GCN4_v4 (fragment): GCN4 peptide optimized to improve solubility while preserving binding to an scFv-GFP fusion protein (Tanenbaum et al., 2014)
   5657..6055    +  CDS            BSD: blasticidin S deaminase; Aspergillus terreus BSD; confers resistance to blasticidin
   6101..6689    +  misc_feature   WPRE: woodchuck hepatitis virus posttranscriptional regulatory element
   6740..6759    +  misc_feature   cPPT/CTS (fragment): central polypurine tract and central termination sequence of HIV-1
   6761..6994    +  LTR            3' LTR (ΔU3): self-inactivating 3' long terminal repeat (LTR) from HIV-1
   7072..7193    +  polyA_signal   SV40 poly(A) signal: SV40 polyadenylation signal
   7233..7368    +  rep_origin     SV40 ori: SV40 origin of replication
   7389..7407    -  promoter       T7 promoter: promoter for bacteriophage T7 RNA polymerase
   7415..7570    +  CDS            lacZα (fragment): LacZα fragment of β-galactosidase; lacZ fragment
   7575..8003    +  rep_origin     f1 ori (sequence partly withheld): f1 bacteriophage origin of replication; arrow indicates direction of (+) strand synthesis
   8056..8160    +  promoter       AmpR promoter: bla
   8161..9021    +  CDS            AmpR: β-lactamase; bla; confers resistance to ampicillin, carbenicillin, and related antibiotics
   9192..9780    +  rep_origin     ori: high-copy-number ColE1/pMB1/pBR322/pUC origin of replication
   9963..87      +  CDS            lacI (fragment) (across the origin): lac repressor; lacI; The lac repressor binds to the lac operator to inhibit transcription in E. coli. This inhibition can be relieved by adding lactose or isopropyl-β-D-thiogalactopyranoside (IPTG).
>Addgene plasmid #211878 | pGS382_tdTomato-16xGCN4-T2A-BSD Lenti | addgene full sequence | sequence record 424739 | Addgene NGS Result
AATACGCAAACCGCCTCTCCCCGCGCGTTGGCCGATTCATTAATGCAGCTGGCACGACAGGTTTCCCGAC
TGGAAAGCGGGCAGTGAGCGCAACGCAATTAATGTGAGTTAGCTCACTCATTAGGCACCCCAGGCTTTAC
ACTTTATGCTTCCGGCTCGTATGTTGTGTGGAATTGTGAGCGGATAACAATTTCACACAGGAAACAGCTA
TGACCATGATTACGCCAAGCGCGCAATTAACCCTCACTAAAGGGAACAAAAGCTGGAGCTGCAAGCTTAA
TGTAGTCTTATGCAATACTCTTGTAGTCTTGCAACATGGTAACGATGAGTTAGCAACATGCCTTACAAGG
AGAGAAAAAGCACCGTGCATGCCGATTGGTGGAAGTAAGGTGGTACGATCGTGCCTTATTAGGAAGGCAA
CAGACGGGTCTGACATGGATTGGACGAACCACTGAATTGCCGCATTGCAGAGATATTGTATTTAAGTGCC
TAGCTCGATACATAAACGGGTCTCTCTGGTTAGACCAGATCTGAGCCTGGGAGCTCTCTGGCTAACTAGG
GAACCCACTGCTTAAGCCTCAATAAAGCTTGCCTTGAGTGCTTCAAGTAGTGTGTGCCCGTCTGTTGTGT
GACTCTGGTAACTAGAGATCCCTCAGACCCTTTTAGTCAGTGTGGAAAATCTCTAGCAGTGGCGCCCGAA
CAGGGACTTGAAAGCGAAAGGGAAACCAGAGGAGCTCTCTCGACGCAGGACTCGGCTTGCTGAAGCGCGC
ACGGCAAGAGGCGAGGGGCGGCGACTGGTGAGTACGCCAAAAATTTTGACTAGCGGAGGCTAGAAGGAGA
GAGATGGGTGCGAGAGCGTCAGTATTAAGCGGGGGAGAATTAGATCGCGATGGGAAAAAATTCGGTTAAG
GCCAGGGGGAAAGAAAAAATATAAATTAAAACATATAGTATGGGCAAGCAGGGAGCTAGAACGATTCGCA
GTTAATCCTGGCCTGTTAGAAACATCAGAAGGCTGTAGACAAATACTGGGACAGCTACAACCATCCCTTC
AGACAGGATCAGAAGAACTTAGATCATTATATAATACAGTAGCAACCCTCTATTGTGTGCATCAAAGGAT
AGAGATAAAAGACACCAAGGAAGCTTTAGACAAGATAGAGGAAGAGCAAAACAAAAGTAAGACCACCGCA
CAGCAAGCGGCCGGCCGCTGATCTTCAGACCTGGAGGAGGAGATATGAGGGACAATTGGAGAAGTGAATT
ATATAAATATAAAGTAGTAAAAATTGAACCATTAGGAGTAGCACCCACCAAGGCAAAGAGAAGAGTGGTG
CAGAGAGAAAAAAGAGCAGTGGGAATAGGAGCTTTGTTCCTTGGGTTCTTGGGAGCAGCAGGAAGCACTA
TGGGCGCAGCGTCAATGACGCTGACGGTACAGGCCAGACAATTATTGTCTGGTATAGTGCAGCAGCAGAA
CAATTTGCTGAGGGCTATTGAGGCGCAACAGCATCTGTTGCAACTCACAGTCTGGGGCATCAAGCAGCTC
CAGGCAAGAATCCTGGCTGTGGAAAGATACCTAAAGGATCAACAGCTCCTGGGGATTTGGGGTTGCTCTG
GAAAACTCATTTGCACCACTGCTGTGCCTTGGAATGCTAGTTGGAGTAATAAATCTCTGGAACAGATTTG
GAATCACACGACCTGGATGGAGTGGGACAGAGAAATTAACAATTACACAAGCTTAATACACTCCTTAATT
GAAGAATCGCAAAACCAGCAAGAAAAGAATGAACAAGAATTATTGGAATTAGATAAATGGGCAAGTTTGT
GGAATTGGTTTAACATAACAAATTGGCTGTGGTATATAAAATTATTCATAATGATAGTAGGAGGCTTGGT
AGGTTTAAGAATAGTTTTTGCTGTACTTTCTATAGTGAATAGAGTTAGGCAGGGATATTCACCATTATCG
TTTCAGACCCACCTCCCAACCCCGAGGGGACCCAGAGAGGGCCTATTTCCCATGATTCCTTCATATTTGC
ATATACGATACAAGGCTGTTAGAGAGATAATTAGAATTAATTTGACTGTAAACACAAAGATATTAGTACA
AAATACGTGACGTAGAAAGTAATAATTTCTTGGGTAGTTTGCAGTTTTAAAATTATGTTTTAAAATGGAC
TATCATAAATTCTAGATCTTGAGACAAATGGCAGTATTCATCCACAATTTTAAAAGAAAAGGGGGGATTG
GGGGGTACAGTGCAGGGGAAAGAATAGTAGACATAATAGCAACAGACATACAAACTAAAGAATTACAAAA
ACAAATTACAAAAATTCAAAATTTTCGGGTTTATTACAGGGACAGCAGAGATCCACTTTGGCGCCGGCTC
GTCGAGTGGCTCCGGTGCCCGTCAGTGGGCAGAGCGCACATCGCCCACAGTCCCCGAGAAGTTGGGGGGA
GGGGTCGGCAATTGAACCGGTGCCTAGAGAAGGTGGCGCGGGGTAAACTGGGAAAGTGATGTCGTGTACT
GGCTCCGCCTTTTTCCCGAGGGTGGGGGAGAACCGTATATAAGTGCAGTAGTCGCCGTGAACGTTCTTTT
TCGCAACGGGTTTGCCGCCAGAACACAGGTGTCGTGACGCGGGATCCGATATCCGCCACCATGGTGAGCA
AGGGCGAGGAGGTCATCAAAGAGTTCATGCGCTTCAAGGTGCGCATGGAGGGCTCCATGAACGGCCACGA
GTTCGAGATCGAGGGCGAGGGCGAGGGCCGCCCCTACGAGGGCACCCAGACCGCCAAGCTGAAGGTGACC
AAGGGCGGCCCCCTGCCCTTCGCCTGGGACATCCTGTCCCCCCAGTTCATGTACGGCTCCAAGGCGTACG
TGAAGCACCCCGCCGACATCCCCGATTACAAGAAGCTGTCCTTCCCCGAGGGCTTCAAGTGGGAGCGCGT
GATGAACTTCGAGGACGGCGGTCTGGTGACCGTGACCCAGGACTCCTCCCTGCAGGACGGCACGCTGATC
TACAAGGTGAAGATGCGCGGCACCAACTTCCCCCCCGACGGCCCCGTAATGCAGAAGAAGACCATGGGCT
GGGAGGCCTCCACCGAGCGCCTGTACCCCCGCGACGGCGTGCTGAAGGGCGAGATCCACCAGGCCCTGAA
GCTGAAGGACGGCGGCCACTACCTGGTGGAGTTCAAGACCATCTACATGGCCAAGAAGCCCGTGCAACTG
CCCGGCTACTACTACGTGGACACCAAGCTGGACATCACCTCCCACAACGAGGACTACACCATCGTGGAAC
AGTACGAGCGCTCCGAGGGCCGCCACCACCTGTTCCTGGGGCATGGCACCGGCAGCACCGGCAGCGGCAG
CTCCGGCACCGCCTCCTCCGAGGACAACAACATGGCCGTCATCAAAGAGTTCATGCGCTTCAAGGTGCGC
ATGGAGGGCTCCATGAACGGCCACGAGTTCGAGATCGAGGGCGAGGGCGAGGGCCGCCCCTACGAGGGCA
CCCAGACCGCCAAGCTGAAGGTGACCAAGGGCGGCCCCCTGCCCTTCGCCTGGGACATCCTGTCCCCCCA
GTTCATGTACGGCTCCAAGGCGTACGTGAAGCACCCCGCCGACATCCCCGATTACAAGAAGCTGTCCTTC
CCCGAGGGCTTCAAGTGGGAGCGCGTGATGAACTTCGAGGACGGCGGTCTGGTGACCGTGACCCAGGACT
CCTCCCTGCAGGACGGCACGCTGATCTACAAGGTGAAGATGCGCGGCACCAACTTCCCCCCCGACGGCCC
CGTAATGCAGAAGAAGACCATGGGCTGGGAGGCCTCCACCGAGCGCCTGTACCCCCGCGACGGCGTGCTG
AAGGGCGAGATCCACCAGGCCCTGAAGCTGAAGGACGGCGGCCACTACCTGGTGGAGTTCAAGACCATCT
ACATGGCCAAGAAGCCCGTGCAACTGCCCGGCTACTACTACGTGGACACCAAGCTGGACATCACCTCCCA
CAACGAGGACTACACCATCGTGGAACAGTACGAGCGCTCCGAGGGCCGCCACCACCTGTTCCTGTACGGC
ATGGACGAGCTGTACAAGACCGGAGGGGATCGGTGGAGCTCCACCGGTGGCGGCCGCTCTAGAGAGAATC
TTTATTTTCAGGGCGCCGCCAAATTCAAAGAAACCGCTGCTGCTAAATTCGAACGCCAGCACATGGACAG
CGGAGGTGGAGGTACTAGTCTCGAGGGTTCTGGAGGATTGTTGCCCAAAAACTACCACTTGGAGAACGAG
GTCGCAAGGTTGAAAAAATTGGTCGGTGAGCGTGGCGGCTCAGGCGGCCTTCTTCCAAAAAATTATCATC
TTGAAAATGAAGTTGCTAGACTTAAAAAACTTGTTGGAGAAAGAGGCGGGAGCGGCGGCCTGCTGCCCAA
GAACTACCACCTGGAGAACGAGGTCGCCCGCCTGAAGAAGCTGGTCGGCGAGCGCGGTGGTTCTGGAGGT
TTGCTCCCAAAGAACTACCACTTGGAAAACGAAGTCGCAAGATTGAAGAAGTTGGTCGGTGAAAGAGGAG
GAAGCGGAGGATTATTACCTAAAAATTATCATTTGGAAAATGAAGTTGCTAGATTGAAGAAGTTGGTTGG
AGAGAGAGGGGGGTCTGGAGGACTACTACCGAAAAACTACCACCTAGAGAACGAGGTGGCCCGACTAAAA
AAGCTAGTGGGCGAGCGCGGCGGCAGTGGCGGCCTCCTCCCCAAGAATTACCACCTCGAAAATGAAGTAG
CAAGGCTCAAGAAGCTCGTAGGAGAAAGAGGTGGTTCCGGGGGACTCCTTCCAAAAAACTATCATCTTGA
AAACGAAGTTGCACGTCTTAAAAAACTTGTTGGCGAACGTGGCGGCTCTGGCGGGCTGCTGCCCAAGAAT
TACCACCTGGAAAATGAAGTGGCCCGCCTGAAGAAGCTGGTGGGCGAACGCGGAGGCAGTGGAGGCCTAC
TACCGAAGAACTACCACCTAGAGAACGAGGTGGCACGCCTAAAGAAGCTAGTGGGCGAGCGCGGCGGCTC
GGGTGGTTTATTACCTAAGAATTATCATTTAGAAAATGAAGTAGCTCGATTAAAGAAGTTAGTAGGTGAA
CGTGGTGGGTCTGGTGGTCTTCTTCCGAAGAACTACCACCTTGAGAACGAGGTAGCTCGTCTTAAGAAAC
TTGTAGGTGAGCGTGGTGGAAGCGGTGGTGGGCTGGCAAGCCACGTTTGGTGCCGGGAGCTGCATGTGTC
AGAGGAACTTTTGCCAAAGAATTATCATCTTGAGAACGAAGTGGCTCGTCTTAAGAAACTCGTAGGAGAA
AGAGGTGGCAGTGGAGGTCTGCTTCCCAAGAATTACCACCTGGAAAATGAGGTAGCTAGACTGAAAAAGC
TCGTAGGCGAGCGCGGGGGAAGTGGGGGATTGCTGCCAAAAAATTATCATTTGGAGAACGAAGTAGCACG
ACTAAAGAAATTAGTTGGGGAGAGGGGGGGATCGGGTGGCTTACTCCCGAAAAATTATCATCTCGAAAAC
GAAGTGGCTCGGCTAAAAAAGTTAGTTGGAGAGCGTGGCGGTTCTGGAGGCCTATTACCAGAATTCGAGG
GCAGAGGAAGTCTTCTAACATGCGGTGACGTGGAGGAGAATCCCGGCCCTATCGATATGGCCAAGCCTTT
GTCTCAAGAAGAATCCACCCTCATTGAAAGAGCAACGGCTACAATCAACAGCATCCCCATCTCTGAAGAC
TACAGCGTCGCCAGCGCAGCTCTCTCTAGCGACGGCCGCATCTTCACTGGTGTCAATGTATATCATTTTA
CTGGGGGACCTTGTGCAGAACTCGTGGTGCTGGGCACTGCTGCTGCTGCGGCAGCTGGCAACCTGACTTG
TATCGTCGCGATCGGAAATGAGAACAGGGGCATCTTGAGCCCCTGCGGACGGTGCCGACAGGTGCTTCTC
GATCTGCATCCTGGGATCAAAGCCATAGTGAAGGACAGTGATGGACAGCCGACGGCAGTTGGGATTCGTG
AATTGCTGCCCTCTGGTTATGTGTGGGAGGGCTAAGGTACCACTAGTCCCGGGATGCATAGCGCTACGCG
TTAAGTCGACAATCAACCTCTGGATTACAAAATTTGTGAAAGATTGACTGGTATTCTTAACTATGTTGCT
CCTTTTACGCTATGTGGATACGCTGCTTTAATGCCTTTGTATCATGCTATTGCTTCCCGTATGGCTTTCA
TTTTCTCCTCCTTGTATAAATCCTGGTTGCTGTCTCTTTATGAGGAGTTGTGGCCCGTTGTCAGGCAACG
TGGCGTGGTGTGCACTGTGTTTGCTGACGCAACCCCCACTGGTTGGGGCATTGCCACCACCTGTCAGCTC
CTTTCCGGGACTTTCGCTTTCCCCCTCCCTATTGCCACGGCGGAACTCATCGCCGCCTGCCTTGCCCGCT
GCTGGACAGGGGCTCGGCTGTTGGGCACTGACAATTCCGTGGTGTTGTCGGGGAAATCATCGTCCTTTCC
TTGGCTGCTCGCCTGTGTTGCCACCTGGATTCTGCGCGGGACGTCCTTCTGCTACGTCCCTTCGGCCCTC
AATCCAGCGGACCTTCCTTCCCGCGGCCTGCTGCCGGCTCTGCGGCCTCTTCCGCGTCTTCGCCTTCGCC
CTCAGACGAGTCGGATCTCCCTTTGGGCCGCCTCCCCGCGTCGACTTTAAGACCAATGACTTACAAGGCA
GCTGTAGATCTTAGCCACTTTTTAAAAGAAAAGGGGGGACTGGAAGGGCTAATTCACTCCCAACGAAGAC
AAGATCTGCTTTTTGCTTGTACTGGGTCTCTCTGGTTAGACCAGATCTGAGCCTGGGAGCTCTCTGGCTA
ACTAGGGAACCCACTGCTTAAGCCTCAATAAAGCTTGCCTTGAGTGCTTCAAGTAGTGTGTGCCCGTCTG
TTGTGTGACTCTGGTAACTAGAGATCCCTCAGACCCTTTTAGTCAGTGTGGAAAATCTCTAGCAGTACGT
ATAGTAGTTCATGTCATCTTATTATTCAGTATTTATAACTTGCAAAGAAATGAATATCAGAGAGTGAGAG
GAACTTGTTTATTGCAGCTTATAATGGTTACAAATAAAGCAATAGCATCACAAATTTCACAAATAAAGCA
TTTTTTTCACTGCATTCTAGTTGTGGTTTGTCCAAACTCATCAATGTATCTTATCATGTCTGGCTCTAGC
TATCCCGCCCCTAACTCCGCCCATCCCGCCCCTAACTCCGCCCAGTTCCGCCCATTCTCCGCCCCATGGC
TGACTAATTTTTTTTATTTATGCAGAGGCCGAGGCCGCCTCGGCCTCTGAGCTATTCCAGAAGTAGTGAG
GAGGCTTTTTTGGAGGCCTAGGGACGTACCCAATTCGCCCTATAGTGAGTCGTATTACGCGCGCTCACTG
GCCGTCGTTTTACAACGTCGTGACTGGGAAAACCCTGGCGTTACCCAACTTAATCGCCTTGCAGCACATC
CCCCTTTCGCCAGCTGGCGTAATAGCGAAGAGGCCCGCACCGATCGCCCTTCCCAACAGTTGCGCAGCCT
GAATGGCGAATGGG
[124 nt withheld, positions 7575-7698]
C
[91 nt withheld, positions 7700-7790]
A
[49 nt withheld, positions 7792-7840]
CCTTTGACGTTGGAGTCCACGTTCTTT
[37 nt withheld, positions 7868-7904]
ACCCTATCTCGGTCTATTCTTTTGATTTATAAGGGATTTTGCCGATTTCGGCCTATTGGTTAAAAAATGA
GCTGATTTAACAAAAATTTAACGCGAATTTTAACAAAATATTAACGCTTACAATTTAGGTGGCACTTTTC
GGGGAAATGTGCGCGGAACCCCTATTTGTTTATTTTTCTAAATACATTCAAATATGTATCCGCTCATGAG
ACAATAACCCTGATAAATGCTTCAATAATATTGAAAAAGGAAGAGTATGAGTATTCAACATTTCCGTGTC
GCCCTTATTCCCTTTTTTGCGGCATTTTGCCTTCCTGTTTTTGCTCACCCAGAAACGCTGGTGAAAGTAA
AAGATGCTGAAGATCAGTTGGGTGCACGAGTGGGTTACATCGAACTGGATCTCAACAGCGGTAAGATCCT
TGAGAGTTTTCGCCCCGAAGAACGTTTTCCAATGATGAGCACTTTTAAAGTTCTGCTATGTGGCGCGGTA
TTATCCCGTATTGACGCCGGGCAAGAGCAACTCGGTCGCCGCATACACTATTCTCAGAATGACTTGGTTG
AGTACTCACCAGTCACAGAAAAGCATCTTACGGATGGCATGACAGTAAGAGAATTATGCAGTGCTGCCAT
AACCATGAGTGATAACACTGCGGCCAACTTACTTCTGACAACGATCGGAGGACCGAAGGAGCTAACCGCT
TTTTTGCACAACATGGGGGATCATGTAACTCGCCTTGATCGTTGGGAACCGGAGCTGAATGAAGCCATAC
CAAACGACGAGCGTGACACCACGATGCCTGTAGCAATGGCAACAACGTTGCGCAAACTATTAACTGGCGA
ACTACTTACTCTAGCTTCCCGGCAACAATTAATAGACTGGATGGAGGCGGATAAAGTTGCAGGACCACTT
CTGCGCTCGGCCCTTCCGGCTGGCTGGTTTATTGCTGATAAATCTGGAGCCGGTGAGCGTGGGTCTCGCG
GTATCATTGCAGCACTGGGGCCAGATGGTAAGCCCTCCCGTATCGTAGTTATCTACACGACGGGGAGTCA
GGCAACTATGGATGAACGAAATAGACAGATCGCTGAGATAGGTGCCTCACTGATTAAGCATTGGTAACTG
TCAGACCAAGTTTACTCATATATACTTTAGATTGATTTAAAACTTCATTTTTAATTTAAAAGGATCTAGG
TGAAGATCCTTTTTGATAATCTCATGACCAAAATCCCTTAACGTGAGTTTTCGTTCCACTGAGCGTCAGA
CCCCGTAGAAAAGATCAAAGGATCTTCTTGAGATCCTTTTTTTCTGCGCGTAATCTGCTGCTTGCAAACA
AAAAAACCACCGCTACCAGCGGTGGTTTGTTTGCCGGATCAAGAGCTACCAACTCTTTTTCCGAAGGTAA
CTGGCTTCAGCAGAGCGCAGATACCAAATACTGTTCTTCTAGTGTAGCCGTAGTTAGGCCACCACTTCAA
GAACTCTGTAGCACCGCCTACATACCTCGCTCTGCTAATCCTGTTACCAGTGGCTGCTGCCAGTGGCGAT
AAGTCGTGTCTTACCGGGTTGGACTCAAGACGATAGTTACCGGATAAGGCGCAGCGGTCGGGCTGAACGG
GGGGTTCGTGCACACAGCCCAGCTTGGAGCGAACGACCTACACCGAACTGAGATACCTACAGCGTGAGCT
ATGAGAAAGCGCCACGCTTCCCGAAGGGAGAAAGGCGGACAGGTATCCGGTAAGCGGCAGGGTCGGAACA
GGAGAGCGCACGAGGGAGCTTCCAGGGGGAAACGCCTGGTATCTTTATAGTCCTGTCGGGTTTCGCCACC
TCTGACTTGAGCGTCGATTTTTGTGATGCTCGTCAGGGGGGCGGAGCCTATGGAAAAACGCCAGCAACGC
GGCCTTTTTACGGTTCCTGGCCTTTTGCTGGCCTTTTGCTCACATGTTCTTTCCTGCGTTATCCCCTGAT
TCTGTGGATAACCGTATTACCGCCTTTGAGTGAGCTGATACCGCTCGCCGCAGCCGAACGACCGAGCGCA
GCGAGTCAGTGAGCGAGGAAGCGGAAGAGCGCCC
